Addgene plasmid #207801: pYea5.1_Notch1_sfGFP
Purpose: Yeast 2µ vector for expression of Suc2SP-Notch1_100-sfGFP-GAL4
Depositing lab: Dieter Langosch. Depositing organization: Technische Universitaet Muenchen (TUM). Publication: Permissive Conformations of a Transmembrane Helix Allow Intramembrane Proteolysis by gamma-Secretase. Ortner M, Guschtschin-Schmidt N, Stelzer W, Muhle-Goll C, Langosch D. J Mol Biol. 2023 Aug 1;435(18):168218. doi: 10.1016/j.jmb.2023.168218. PubMed 37536392.
Backbone
  Vector backbone: pGBKT7 DNA-BD Vector
  Backbone manufacturer: Clontech #630443
  Backbone size w/o insert (bp): 6364
  Total vector size (bp): 10111
  Vector type: Bacterial Expression, Yeast Expression
  Selectable markers: TRP1
Growth in bacteria
  Bacterial resistance: Kanamycin, 50 μg/mL
  Growth temperature: 37°C
  Growth strain: DH5alpha
  Copy number: High Copy
Gene/Insert
  Gene/Insert name: Suc2SP-Notch1_100-sfGFP-GAL4 fusion protein
  Species: H. sapiens (human), S. cerevisiae (budding yeast), Synthetic
  Insert size (bp): 3747
  Promoter: TEF
  Tag / fusion protein: Strep-TagII (C terminal on insert)
  Cloning method: Restriction Enzyme; 5′ cloning site BglII (unknown if destroyed); 3′ cloning site KpnI (unknown if destroyed)
  Sequencing primers: 5′ AAAGGTTAGGATTTGCCACTGAGG
Terms and licenses: Academic/Nonprofit Terms; Industry Terms: Not Available to Industry
How to cite: pYea5.1_Notch1_sfGFP was a gift from Dieter Langosch (Addgene plasmid # 207801 ; http://n2t.net/addgene:207801 ; RRID:Addgene_207801)
