[The description below was written by a language model from this plasmid's Addgene catalogue record and pLannotate feature annotations shown in this document.]
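Description:
pYea5.1_Notch1_sfGFP is a 10.1 kb yeast–E. coli shuttle vector built on the pGBKT7 DNA-BD backbone. In Saccharomyces cerevisiae it is maintained episomally through the 2μ origin and selected by complementation of tryptophan auxotrophy with the TRP1 marker under its own promoter. In bacteria it replicates at high copy from a ColE1/pUC-type origin and is selected with kanamycin via the Tn5 NeoR/KanR gene driven by the AmpR (bla) promoter. An f1 origin and assorted remnants (lacZα, lacI, lac promoter/operator, rop, bom, ble and poly(A) fragments) are backbone leftovers with no evident role in the payload.

The expression cassette, cloned between BglII and KpnI, places a single 3.7 kb fusion open reading frame under the constitutive Ashbya gossypii TEF promoter, followed by the T7 and ADH1 terminators. The fusion begins with a yeast invertase signal peptide (recorded as Suc2SP; annotated by homology as SUC3), which directs the protein into the secretory pathway. This is followed by a 100-residue fragment of human NOTCH1, superfolder GFP and an essentially full-length GAL4 transcription factor. The catalogue also lists a C-terminal Strep-tag II, which the feature table does not annotate separately.

The associated publication concerns intramembrane proteolysis of a transmembrane helix by γ-secretase. The design therefore suggests a cleavage reporter in which membrane-tethered GAL4 would be released on cleavage of the Notch1 segment and activate GAL4-responsive genes, with sfGFP allowing the fusion to be monitored. The record itself states only that the plasmid is for expression of this fusion, and it does not describe the γ-secretase components or the reporter strain such an assay would need.
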