Features (pLannotate 1.2.2; 25 found; start..end, strand, type, name):
    121..187     -  CDS            lacZα (fragment): LacZα fragment of β-galactosidase; lacZ fragment
    188..531     +  promoter       TEF promoter: Ashbya gossypii TEF promoter
    557..613     +  CDS            SUC3 (fragment): INV3_YEASX - Protein inferred from homology: Swiss-Prot protein existence level 3. From Saccharomyces cerevisiae (Baker's yeast).
    614..913     +  CDS            NOTCH1 (fragment): NOTC1_HUMAN - Also known as TAN1. Experimental evidence at protein level: Swiss-Prot protein existence level 1. Functions as a receptor for membrane-bound ligands Jagged-1 (JAG1), Jagged-2 (JAG2) and Delta-1 (DLL1) to regulate cell-fate determination. Upon ligand activation through the released notch intracellular domain (NICD) it forms a transcriptional activator complex with RBPJ/RBPSUH and activates genes of the enhancer of split locus. Affects the implementation of differentiation, proliferation and apoptotic programs. Involved in angiogenesis; negatively regulates endothelial cell prolife
    920..1633    +  CDS            Superfolder GFP: Superfolder GFP is a basic (constitutively fluorescent) green fluorescent protein published in 2005, derived from Aequorea victoria. It is reported to be a very rapidly-maturing weak dimer.
   1628..4270    +  CDS            GAL4: GAL4_YEAST - Experimental evidence at protein level: Swiss-Prot protein existence level 1. This protein is a positive regulator for the gene expression of the galactose-induced genes such as GAL1, GAL2, GAL7, GAL10, and MEL1 which code for the enzymes used to convert galactose to glucose. It recognizes a 17 base pair sequence in (5'-CGGRNNRCYNYNCNCCG-3') the upstream activating sequence (UAS-G) of these genes. From Saccharomyces cerevisiae (strain ATCC 204508 / S288c) (Baker's yeast).
   4304..4351    +  terminator     T7 terminator: transcription terminator for bacteriophage T7 RNA polymerase
   4378..4565    +  terminator     ADH1 terminator: S. cerevisiae ADH1; transcription terminator for the S. cerevisiae alcohol dehydrogenase 1 (ADH1) gene
   4613..4629    -  protein_bind   lac operator: The lac repressor binds to the lac operator to inhibit transcription in E. coli. This inhibition can be relieved by adding lactose or isopropyl-β-D-thiogalactopyranoside (IPTG). lac repressor encoded by lacI
   4637..4667    -  promoter       lac promoter: promoter for the E. coli lac operon
   4682..4703    -  protein_bind   CAP binding site: CAP binding activates transcription in the presence of cAMP. E. coli catabolite activator protein
   4716..4808    -  CDS            lacI (fragment): lac repressor; lacI; The lac repressor binds to the lac operator to inhibit transcription in E. coli. This inhibition can be relieved by adding lactose or isopropyl-β-D-thiogalactopyranoside (IPTG).
   4991..5579    -  rep_origin     ori: high-copy-number ColE1/pMB1/pBR322/pUC origin of replication
   5801..5817    +  polyA_signal   bGH poly(A) signal (fragment): bovine growth hormone polyadenylation signal
   5908..5955    -  polyA_signal   HSV TK poly(A) signal: herpes simplex virus thymidine kinase polyadenylation signal (Cole and Stacy, 1985)
   6014..6166    -  CDS            ble (fragment): BLE_KLEPN - Experimental evidence at protein level: Swiss-Prot protein existence level 1. Binding protein with a strong affinity to the bleomycin family of antibiotics. Binds to CL990; an antimitotic-antibiotic compound. From Klebsiella pneumoniae.
   6187..6981    -  CDS            NeoR/KanR: aminoglycoside phosphotransferase from Tn5; aph(3')-II (or nptII); confers resistance to neomycin, kanamycin, and G418 (Geneticin®)
   6982..7086    -  promoter       AmpR promoter: bla
   7113..8455    -  rep_origin     2μ ori: yeast 2μ plasmid origin of replication
   8523..8558    +  CDS            rop (fragment): Rop protein, which maintains plasmids at low copy number; rop
   8660..8709    +  misc_feature   bom (fragment): basis of mobility region from pBR322
   8848..8995    +  promoter       TRP1 promoter: S. cerevisiae TRP1
   8996..9670    +  CDS            TRP1: phosphoribosylanthranilate isomerase, required for tryptophan biosynthesis; S. cerevisiae TRP1; yeast auxotrophic marker
   9721..9772    +  misc_feature   bom (fragment): basis of mobility region from pBR322
   9800..117     -  rep_origin     f1 ori (across the origin) (sequence partly withheld): f1 bacteriophage origin of replication; arrow indicates direction of (+) strand synthesis
>Addgene plasmid #207801 | pYea5.1_Notch1_sfGFP | addgene full sequence | sequence record 415399 | Addgene NGS Result
[117 nt withheld, positions 1-117]
CCATTCGCCATTCAGGCTGCGCAACTGTTGGGAAGGGCGATCGGTGCGGGCCTCTTCGCTATTACGCCAG
GACATGGAGGCCCAGAATACCCTCCTTGACAGTCTTGACGTGCGCAGCTCAGGGGCATGATGTGACTGTC
GCCCGTACATTTAGCCCATACATCCCCATGTATAATCATTTGCATCCATACATTTTGATGGCCGCACGGC
GCGAAGCAAAAATTACGGCTCCTCGCTGCAGACCTGCGAGCAGGGAAACGCTCCCCTCACAGACGCGTTG
AATTGTCCCCACGCCGCGCCCCTGTAGAGAAATATAAAAGGTTAGGATTTGCCACTGAGGTTCTTCTTTC
ATATACTTCCTTTTAAAATCTTGCTAGGATACAGTTCTCACATCACATCCGAACATAAACAACCAAGCTT
GAAGCTAGCCTCCTGAAAGATGCTTTTGCAAGCATTCCTTTTCCTTTTGGCTGGTTTTGCAGCCAAGATC
TCTGCCGCATTGGCTAGTCTTGGTTCACTTAATATCCCGTACAAGATTGAAGCTGTGCAAAGCGAAACTG
TTGAACCCCCACCGCCTGCTCAATTACACTTCATGTACGTCGCTGCCGCTGCCTTTGTTCTTTTATTTTT
CGTTGGTTGCGGAGTTTTGCTTTCAAGAAAACGTCGTAGGCAACATGGTCAGTTGTGGTTTCCTGAAGGC
TTCAAAGTTTCTGAAGCTTCCAAAAAAAAGCGTAGAGAACCGCTTGGTGAAGACAGCGTTGGCCTTAAAC
CACTTAAAAATGCTTCCGATGGGGCCGGTACCATGTCAAAAGGTGAAGAATTATTTACAGGTGTAGTCCC
TATTCTAGTGGAGTTAGATGGAGATGTCAATGGACATAAGTTTTCCGTCAGGGGAGAGGGAGAGGGCGAT
GCCACAAATGGAAAGTTAACATTGAAGTTTATTTGTACAACGGGGAAGTTACCTGTGCCTTGGCCTACAT
TGGTAACAACTTTGACGTATGGAGTCCAATGTTTCTCAAGGTATCCAGATCATATGAAGCAACATGATTT
CTTTAAGTCGGCGATGCCTGAGGGCTATGTACAAGAGAGAACTATTTCCTTTAAGGATGATGGTACTTAT
AAGACGAGAGCAGAGGTGAAGTTTGAGGGTGATACGCTTGTCAATAGGATTGAGTTGAAGGGGATAGATT
TTAAGGAAGATGGCAATATCCTGGGCCATAAGTTGGAGTACAACTTTAATTCCCATAATGTCTATATTAC
TGCGGATAAGCAGAAGAATGGAATTAAGGCAAATTTCAAGATTAGGCATAATGTAGAGGATGGGAGTGTA
CAACTAGCAGATCATTATCAACAAAATACACCTATAGGCGATGGACCAGTCTTACTACCAGATAATCATT
ATTTATCCACACAAAGTGTCTTATCCAAGGACCCTAATGAGAAGAGAGATCATATGGTCCTATTAGAGTT
CGTGACGGCAGCAGGAATTACGCATGGTATGGATGAACTAATGAAGCTACTGAGCTCTATCGAACAAGCA
TGCGATATTTGCCGACTTAAAAAGCTCAAGTGCTCCAAAGAAAAACCGAAGTGCGCCAAGTGTCTGAAGA
ACAACTGGGAGTGTCGCTACTCTCCCAAAACCAAAAGGTCTCCGCTGACTAGGGCACATCTGACAGAAGT
GGAATCAAGGCTAGAAAGACTGGAACAGCTATTTCTACTGATTTTTCCTCGAGAAGACCTTGACATGATT
TTGAAAATGGATTCTTTACAGGATATAAAAGCATTGTTAACAGGATTATTTGTACAAGATAATGTGAATA
AAGATGCCGTCACAGATAGATTGGCTTCAGTGGAGACTGATATGCCTCTAACATTGAGACAGCATAGAAT
AAGTGCGACATCATCATCGGAAGAGAGTAGTAACAAAGGTCAAAGACAGTTGACTGTATCGATTGACTCG
GCAGCTCATCATGATAACTCCACAATTCCGTTGGATTTTATGCCCAGGGATGCTCTTCATGGATTTGATT
GGTCTGAAGAGGATGACATGTCGGATGGCTTGCCCTTCCTGAAAACGGACCCCAACAATAATGGGTTCTT
TGGCGACGGTTCTCTCTTATGTATTCTTCGATCTATTGGCTTTAAACCGGAAAATTACACGAACTCTAAC
GTTAACAGGCTCCCGACCATGATTACGGATAGATACACGTTGGCTTCTAGATCCACAACATCCCGTTTAC
TTCAAAGTTATCTCAATAATTTTCACCCCTACTGCCCTATCGTGCACTCACCGACGCTAATGATGTTGTA
TAATAACCAGATTGAAATCGCGTCGAAGGATCAATGGCAAATCCTTTTTAACTGCATATTAGCCATTGGA
GCCTGGTGTATAGAGGGGGAATCTACTGATATAGATGTTTTTTACTATCAAAATGCTAAATCTCATTTGA
CGAGCAAGGTCTTCGAGTCAGGTTCCATAATTTTGGTGACAGCCCTACATCTTCTGTCGCGATATACACA
GTGGAGGCAGAAAACAAATACTAGCTATAATTTTCACAGCTTTTCCATAAGAATGGCCATATCATTGGGC
TTGAATAGGGACCTCCCCTCGTCCTTCAGTGATAGCAGCATTCTGGAACAAAGACGCCGAATTTGGTGGT
CTGTCTACTCTTGGGAGATCCAATTGTCCCTGCTTTATGGTCGATCCATCCAGCTTTCTCAGAATACAAT
CTCCTTCCCTTCTTCTGTCGACGATGTGCAGCGTACCACAACAGGTCCCACCATATATCATGGCATCATT
GAAACAGCAAGGCTCTTACAAGTTTTCACAAAAATCTATGAACTAGACAAAACAGTAACTGCAGAAAAAA
GTCCTATATGTGCAAAAAAATGCTTGATGATTTGTAATGAGATTGAGGAGGTTTCGAGACAGGCACCAAA
GTTTTTACAAATGGATATTTCCACCACCGCTCTAACCAATTTGTTGAAGGAACACCCTTGGCTATCCTTT
ACAAGATTCGAACTGAAGTGGAAACAGTTGTCTCTTATCATTTATGTATTAAGAGATTTTTTCACTAATT
TTACCCAGAAAAAGTCACAACTAGAACAGGATCAAAATGATCATCAAAGTTATGAAGTTAAACGATGCTC
CATCATGTTAAGCGATGCAGCACAAAGAACTGTTATGTCTGTAAGTAGCTATATGGACAATCATAATGTC
ACCCCATATTTTGCCTGGAATTGTTCTTATTACTTGTTCAATGCAGTCCTAGTACCCATAAAGACTCTAC
TCTCAAACTCAAAATCGAATGCTGAGAATAACGAGACCGCACAATTATTACAACAAATTAACACTGTTCT
GATGCTATTAAAAAAACTGGCCACTTTTAAAATCCAGACTTGTGAAAAATACATTCAAGTACTGGAAGAG
GTATGTGCGCCGTTTCTGTTATCACAGTGTGCAATCCCATTACCGCATATCAGTTATAACAATAGTAATG
GTAGCGCCATTAAAAATATTGTCGGTTCTGCAACTATCGCCCAATACCCTACTCTTCCGGAGGAAAATGT
CAACAATATCAGTGTTAAATATGTTTCTCCTGGCTCAGTAGGGCCTTCACCTGTGCCATTGAAATCAGGA
GCAAGTTTCAGTGATCTAGTCAAGCTGTTATCTAACCGTCCACCCTCTCGTAACTCTCCAGTGACAATAC
CAAGAAGCACACCTTCGCATCGCTCAGTCACGCCTTTTCTAGGGCAACAGCAACAGCTGCAATCATTAGT
GCCACTGACCCCGTCTGCTTTGTTTGGTGGCGCCAATTTTAATCAAAGTGGGAATATTGCTGATAGCTCA
TTGTCCTTCACTTTCACTAACAGTAGCAACGGTCCGAACCTCATAACAACTCAAACAAATTCTCAAGCGC
TTTCACAACCAATTGCCTCCTCTAACGTTCATGATAACTTCATGAATAATGAAATCACGGCTAGTAAAAT
TGATGATGGTAATAATTCAAAACCACTGTCACCTGGTTGGACGGACCAAACTGCGTATAACGCGTTTGGA
ATCACTACAGGGATGTTTAATACCACTACAATGGATGATGTATATAACTATCTATTCGATGATGAAGATA
CCCCACCAAACCCAAAAAAAGAGTCCGCATGGAGTCATCCGCAATTCGAAAAATAACTAGCATAACCCCT
TGGGGCCTCTAAACGGGTCTTGAGGGGTTTTTTGCGCGCTTGCAGCCAAGCTAATTCCGGGCGAATTTCT
TATGATTTATGATTTTTATTATTAAATAAGTTATAAAAAAAATAAGTGTATACAAATTTTAAAGTGACTC
TTAGGTTTTAAAACGAAAATTCTTATTCTTGAGTAACTCTTTCCTGTAGGTCAGGTTGCTTTCTCAGGTA
TAGCATGAGGTCGCTCTTATTGACCACACCTCTACCGGCATGCAAGCTTGGCGTAATCATGGTCATAGCT
GTTTCCTGTGTGAAATTGTTATCCGCTCACAATTCCACACAACATACGAGCCGGAAGCATAAAGTGTAAA
GCCTGGGGTGCCTAATGAGTGAGCTAACTCACATTAATTGCGTTGCGCTCACTGCCCGCTTTCCAGTCGG
GAAACCTGTCGTGCCAGCTGCATTAATGAATCGGCCAACGCGCGGGGAGAGGCGGTTTGCGTATTGGGCG
CTCTTCCGCTTCCTCGCTCACTGACTCGCTGCGCTCGGTCGTTCGGCTGCGGCGAGCGGTATCAGCTCAC
TCAAAGGCGGTAATACGGTTATCCACAGAATCAGGGGATAACGCAGGAAAGAACATGTGAGCAAAAGGCC
AGCAAAAGGCCAGGAACCGTAAAAAGGCCGCGTTGCTGGCGTTTTTCCATAGGCTCCGCCCCCCTGACGA
GCATCACAAAAATCGACGCTCAAGTCAGAGGTGGCGAAACCCGACAGGACTATAAAGATACCAGGCGTTT
CCCCCTGGAAGCTCCCTCGTGCGCTCTCCTGTTCCGACCCTGCCGCTTACCGGATACCTGTCCGCCTTTC
TCCCTTCGGGAAGCGTGGCGCTTTCTCATAGCTCACGCTGTAGGTATCTCAGTTCGGTGTAGGTCGTTCG
CTCCAAGCTGGGCTGTGTGCACGAACCCCCCGTTCAGCCCGACCGCTGCGCCTTATCCGGTAACTATCGT
CTTGAGTCCAACCCGGTAAGACACGACTTATCGCCACTGGCAGCAGCCACTGGTAACAGGATTAGCAGAG
CGAGGTATGTAGGCGGTGCTACAGAGTTCTTGAAGTGGTGGCCTAACTACGGCTACACTAGAAGAACAGT
ATTTGGTATCTGCGCTCTGCTGAAGCCAGTTACCTTCGGAAAAAGAGTTGGTAGCTCTTGATCCGGCAAA
CAAACCACCGCTGGTAGCGGTGGTTTTTTTGTTTGCAAGCAGCAGATTACGCGCAGAAAAAAAGGATCTC
AAGAAGATCCTTTGATCTTTTCTACGGGGTCTGACGCTCAGTGGAACGAAAACTCACGTTAAGGGATTTT
GGTCATGAGATTATCAAAAAGGATCTTCACCTAGATCCTTTTAAATTAAAAATGAAGTTTTAAATCAATC
TAAAGTATATATGAGTAACCTGAGGCTATGGCAGGGCCTGCCGCCCCGACGTTGGCTGCGAGCCCTGGGC
CTTCACCCGAACTTGGGGGGTGGGGTGGGGAAAAGGAAGAAACGCGGGCGTATTGGCCCCAATGGGGTCT
CGGTGGGGTATCGACAGAGTGCCAGCCCTGGGACCGAACCCCGCGTTTATGAACAAACGACCCAACACCG
TGCGTTTTATTCTGTCTTTTTATTGCCGTCATAGCGCGGGTTCCTTCCGGTATTGTCTCCTTCCGTGTTT
CAGTTAGCCTCCCCCTAGGGTGGGCGAAGAACTCCAGCATGAGATCCCCGCGCTGGAGGATCATCCAGCC
GGCGTCCCGGAAAACGATTCCGAAGCCCAACCTTTCATAGAAGGCGGCGGTGGAATCGAAATCTCGTGAT
GGCAGGTTGGGCGTCGCTTGGTCGGTCATTTCGAACCCCAGAGTCCCGCTCAGAAGAACTCGTCAAGAAG
GCGATAGAAGGCGATGCGCTGCGAATCGGGAGCGGCGATACCGTAAAGCACGAGGAAGCGGTCAGCCCAT
TCGCCGCCAAGCTCTTCAGCAATATCACGGGTAGCCAACGCTATGTCCTGATAGCGGTCCGCCACACCCA
GCCGGCCACAGTCGATGAATCCAGAAAAGCGGCCATTTTCCACCATGATATTCGGCAAGCAGGCATCGCC
ATGAGTCACGACGAGATCCTCGCCGTCGGGCATGCTCGCCTTGAGCCTGGCGAACAGTTCGGCTGGCGCG
AGCCCCTGATGCTCTTCGTCCAGATCATCCTGATCGACAAGACCGGCTTCCATCCGAGTACGTGCTCGCT
CGATGCGATGTTTCGCTTGGTGGTCGAATGGGCAGGTAGCCGGATCAAGCGTATGCAGCCGCCGCATTGC
ATCAGCCATGATGGATACTTTCTCGGCAGGAGCAAGGTGAGATGACAGGAGATCCTGCCCCGGCACTTCG
CCCAATAGCAGCCAGTCCCTTCCCGCTTCAGTGACAACGTCGAGCACAGCTGCGCAAGGAACGCCCGTCG
TGGCCAGCCACGATAGCCGCGCTGCCTCGTCTTGCAGTTCATTCAGGGCACCGGACAGGTCGGTCTTGAC
AAAAAGAACCGGGCGCCCCTGCGCTGACAGCCGGAACACGGCGGCATCAGAGCAGCCGATTGTCTGTTGT
GCCCAGTCATAGCCGAATAGCCTCTCCACCCAAGCGGCCGGAGAACCTGCGTGCAATCCATCTTGTTCAA
TCATACTCTTCCTTTTTCAATATTATTGAAGCATTTATCAGGGTTATTGTCTCATGAGCGGATACATATT
TGAATGTATTTAGAAAAATAAACAAATAGGGGTTCCGCGCACATTTCCCCGAAAAGTGCCACCTGAACGA
AGCATCTGTGCTTCATTTTGTAGAACAAAAATGCAACGCGAGAGCGCTAATTTTTCAAACAAAGAATCTG
AGCTGCATTTTTACAGAACAGAAATGCAACGCGAAAGCGCTATTTTACCAACGAAGAATCTGTGCTTCAT
TTTTGTAAAACAAAAATGCAACGCGAGAGCGCTAATTTTTCAAACAAAGAATCTGAGCTGCATTTTTACA
GAACAGAAATGCAACGCGAGAGCGCTATTTTACCAACAAAGAATCTATACTTCTTTTTTGTTCTACAAAA
ATGCATCCCGAGAGCGCTATTTTTCTAACAAAGCATCTTAGATTACTTTTTTTCTCCTTTGTGCGCTCTA
TAATGCAGTCTCTTGATAACTTTTTGCACTGTAGGTCCGTTAAGGTTAGAAGAAGGCTACTTTGGTGTCT
ATTTTCTCTTCCATAAAAAAAGCCTGACTCCACTTCCCGCGTTTACTGATTACTAGCGAAGCTGCGGGTG
CATTTTTTCAAGATAAAGGCATCCCCGATTATATTCTATACCGATGTGGATTGCGCATACTTTGTGAACA
GAAAGTGATAGCGTTGATGATTCTTCATTGGTCAGAAAATTATGAACGGTTTCTTCTATTTTGTCTCTAT
ATACTACGTATAGGAAATGTTTACATTTTCGTATTGTTTTCGATTCACTCTATGAATAGTTCTTACTACA
ATTTTTTTGTCTAAAGAGTAATACTAGAGATAAACATAAAAAATGTAGAGGTCGAGTTTAGATGCAAGTT
CAAGGAGCGAAAGGTGGATGGGTAGGTTATATAGGGATATAGCACAGAGATATATAGCAAAGAGATACTT
TTGAGCAATGTTTGTGGAAGCGGTATTCGCAATATTTTAGTAGCTCGTTACAGTCCGGTGCGTTTTTGGT
TTTTTGAAAGTGCGTCTTCAGAGCGCTTTTGGTTTTCAAAAGCGCTCTGAAGTTCCTATACTTTCTAGAG
AATAGGAACTTCGGAATAGGAACTTCAAAGCGTTTCCGAAAACGAGCGCTTCCGAAAATGCAACGCGAGC
TGCGCACATACAGCTCACTGTTCACGTCGCACCTATATCTGCGTGTTGCCTGTATATATATATACATGAG
AAGAACGGCATAGTGCGTGTTTATGCTTAAATGCGTACTTATATGCGTCTATTTATGTAGGATGAAAGGT
AGTCTAGTACCTCCTGTGATATTATCCCATTCCATGCGGGGTATCGTATGCTTCCTTCAGCACTACCCTT
TAGCTGTTCTATATGCTGCCACTCCTCAATTGGATTAGTCTCATCCTTCAATGCTATCATTTCCTTTGAT
ATTGGATCATACTAAGAAACCATTATTATCATGACATTAACCTATAAAAATAGGCGTATCACGAGGCCCT
TTCGTCTCGCGCGTTTCGGTGATGACGGTGAAAACCTCTGACACATGCAGCTCCCGGAGACGGTCACAGC
TTGTCTGTAAGCGGATGCCGGGAGCAGACAAGCCCGTCAGGGCGCGTCAGCGGGTGTTGGCGGGTGTCGG
GGCTGGCTTAACTATGCGGCATCAGAGCAGATTGTACTGAGAGTGCACCATAGATCAACGACATTACTAT
ATATATAATATAGGAAGCATTTAATAGAACAGCATCGTAATATATGTGTACTTTGCAGTTATGACGCCAG
ATGGCAGTAGTGGAAGATATTCTTTATTGAAAAATAGCTTGTCACCTTACGTACAATCTTGATCCGGAGC
TTTTCTTTTTTTGCCGATTAAGAATTAATTCGGTCGAAAAAAGAAAAGGAGAGGGCCAAGAGGGAGGGCA
TTGGTGACTATTGAGCACGTGAGTATACGTGATTAAGCACACAAAGGCAGCTTGGAGTATGTCTGTTATT
AATTTCACAGGTAGTTCTGGTCCATTGGTGAAAGTTTGCGGCTTGCAGAGCACAGAGGCCGCAGAATGTG
CTCTAGATTCCGATGCTGACTTGCTGGGTATTATATGTGTGCCCAATAGAAAGAGAACAATTGACCCGGT
TATTGCAAGGAAAATTTCAAGTCTTGTAAAAGCATATAAAAATAGTTCAGGCACTCCGAAATACTTGGTT
GGCGTGTTTCGTAATCAACCTAAGGAGGATGTTTTGGCTCTGGTCAATGATTACGGCATTGATATCGTCC
AACTGCATGGAGATGAGTCGTGGCAAGAATACCAAGAGTTCCTCGGTTTGCCAGTTATTAAAAGACTCGT
ATTTCCAAAAGACTGCAACATACTACTCAGTGCAGCTTCACAGAAACCTCATTCGTTTATTCCCTTGTTT
GATTCAGAAGCAGGTGGGACAGGTGAACTTTTGGATTGGAACTCGATTTCTGACTGGGTTGGAAGGCAAG
AGAGCCCCGAAAGCTTACATTTTATGTTAGCTGGTGGACTGACGCCAGAAAATGTTGGTGATGCGCTTAG
ATTAAATGGCGTTATTGGTGTTGATGTAAGCGGAGGTGTGGAGACAAATGGTGTAAAAGACTCTAACAAA
ATAGCAAATTTCGTCAAAAATGCTAAGAAATAGGTTATTACTGAGTAGTATTTATTTAAGTATTGTTTGT
GCACTTGCCGATCTATGCGGTGTGAAATACCGCACAGATGCGTAAGGAGAAAATACCGCATCAGGAAATT
GTAAGCGTTAATATTTTGTTAAAATTCGCGTTAAATTTTTGTTAAATCAGCTCATTTTTTAACCAATAGG
CCGAAATCGGCAAAATCCCTTATAAATCAAAAGAATAGACCGAGATAGGGT
[37 nt withheld, positions 9899-9935]
AAAGAACGTGGACTCCAACGTCAAAGG
[49 nt withheld, positions 9963-10011]
T
[91 nt withheld, positions 10013-10103]
GAACGTGG
